Addgene plasmid #141905: TFORF2072
Purpose: Lentiviral vector for overexpressing transcription factor ORFs with unique 24-bp barcodes. Barcodes facilitate identification of transcription factors in pooled screens.
Depositing lab: Feng Zhang. Depositing organization: Broad Institute. Publication: A transcription factor atlas of directed differentiation. Joung J, Ma S, Tay T, Geiger-Schuller KR, Kirchgatterer PC, Verdine VK, Guo B, Arias-Garcia MA, Allen WE, Singh A, Kuksenko O, Abudayyeh OO, Gootenberg JS, Fu Z, Macrae RK, Buenrostro JD, Regev A, Zhang F. Cell. 2023 Jan 5;186(1):209-229.e26. doi: 10.1016/j.cell.2022.11.026. PubMed 36608654.
Backbone
  Vector backbone: pLX_TRC317
  Backbone manufacturer: Broad Institute Genetic Perturbation Platform
  Backbone size w/o insert (bp): 8264
  Vector type: Mammalian Expression, Lentiviral
  Selectable markers: Puromycin
Growth in bacteria
  Bacterial resistance: Ampicillin, 100 μg/mL
  Growth temperature: 37°C
  Growth strain: NEB Stable
  Copy number: High Copy
Gene/Insert
  Gene/Insert name: MYB
  Species: H. sapiens (human)
  Insert size (bp): 2024
  Entrez Gene: MYB (a.k.a. Cmyb, c-myb, c-myb_CDS, efg)
  Promoter: EF1a
  Cloning method: Unknown
  Sequencing primers: 5′ GGGTGGAGACTGAAGTTAGGCCAG; 3′ CACATAGCGTAAAAGGAGCAACATAG
Terms and licenses: Academic/Nonprofit Terms; Industry Terms: Not Available to Industry
Depositor comments: NM_005375,ENST00000367814 . The transcription factor ORF portion of this plasmid was synthesized by Genewiz. Please test multiple small colonies in case of plasmid recombination. To make this collection available in a timely manner, a portion of this collection was not fully sequenced by Addgene. If an Addgene verified full plasmid sequence is not available, please contact us prior to placing an order to request the full sequence.
How to cite: TFORF2072 was a gift from Feng Zhang (Addgene plasmid # 141905 ; http://n2t.net/addgene:141905 ; RRID:Addgene_141905)
