[The description below was written by a language model from this plasmid's Addgene catalogue record and pLannotate feature annotations shown in this document.]
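Description:
TFORF2072 is a third-generation-style, self-inactivating lentiviral expression plasmid built on the pLX_TRC317 backbone and carrying the human transcription factor MYB (c-Myb), a DNA-binding transcriptional activator involved in proliferation and differentiation of hematopoietic progenitors. It belongs to a barcoded transcription factor ORF collection in which each ORF is paired with a unique 24-bp barcode, so that the factor delivered to a cell can be identified by sequencing in pooled overexpression screens. The barcode itself is not annotated in the feature table; the short region between the MYB coding sequence and the WPRE, which includes a small fragment matching the U6 promoter, may hold it, but the record does not say so. In bacteria the plasmid replicates from a high-copy ColE1/pUC-type origin and is selected with ampicillin through the bla gene. An f1 origin and lac-derived remnants from the cloning backbone are also present. The depositor warns that the plasmid can recombine, as is common for LTR-containing vectors.

The viral genome is transcribed from an RSV promoter fused to a truncated HIV-1 5' LTR, followed by the Ψ packaging signal, a partial gag sequence and the RRE for Rev-dependent nuclear export. Downstream, an SV40 early promoter drives puromycin N-acetyltransferase for selection of transduced mammalian cells. A cPPT/CTS element then aids nuclear import of the reverse-transcribed genome. The EF-1α promoter provides strong constitutive expression of the MYB ORF, and the WPRE boosts transcript stability and expression ahead of the ΔU3 3' LTR, which inactivates LTR promoter activity after integration. The ORF was synthesized to match a reference MYB transcript, and the full sequence record totals 10,288 nt, consistent with the stated backbone and insert sizes.
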