Features (pLannotate 1.2.2; 31 found; start..end, strand, type, name):
      1..1179    +  promoter       EF-1α promoter: strong constitutive promoter for human elongation factor EF-1α
   1196..3115    +  CDS            MYB: MYB_HUMAN - Experimental evidence at protein level: Swiss-Prot protein existence level 1. Transcriptional activator; DNA-binding protein that specifically recognize the sequence 5'-YAAC[GT]G-3'. Plays an important role in the control of proliferation and differentiation of hematopoietic progenitor cells. From Homo sapiens (Human).
   3131..3184    +  promoter       U6 promoter (fragment): RNA polymerase III promoter for human U6 snRNA
   3226..3814    +  misc_feature   WPRE: woodchuck hepatitis virus posttranscriptional regulatory element
   3865..3884    +  misc_feature   cPPT/CTS (fragment): central polypurine tract and central termination sequence of HIV-1
   3886..4119    +  LTR            3' LTR (ΔU3): self-inactivating 3' long terminal repeat (LTR) from HIV-1
   4197..4318    +  polyA_signal   SV40 poly(A) signal: SV40 polyadenylation signal
   4358..4493    +  rep_origin     SV40 ori: SV40 origin of replication
   4514..4532    -  promoter       T7 promoter: promoter for bacteriophage T7 RNA polymerase
   4540..4695    +  CDS            lacZα (fragment): LacZα fragment of β-galactosidase; lacZ fragment
   4700..5128    +  rep_origin     f1 ori (sequence partly withheld): f1 bacteriophage origin of replication; arrow indicates direction of (+) strand synthesis
   5181..5285    +  promoter       AmpR promoter: bla
   5286..6146    +  CDS            AmpR: β-lactamase; bla; confers resistance to ampicillin, carbenicillin, and related antibiotics
   6317..6905    +  rep_origin     ori: high-copy-number ColE1/pMB1/pBR322/pUC origin of replication
   7088..7180    +  CDS            lacI (fragment): lac repressor; lacI; The lac repressor binds to the lac operator to inhibit transcription in E. coli. This inhibition can be relieved by adding lactose or isopropyl-β-D-thiogalactopyranoside (IPTG).
   7193..7214    +  protein_bind   CAP binding site: CAP binding activates transcription in the presence of cAMP. E. coli catabolite activator protein
   7229..7259    +  promoter       lac promoter: promoter for the E. coli lac operon
   7267..7283    +  protein_bind   lac operator: The lac repressor binds to the lac operator to inhibit transcription in E. coli. This inhibition can be relieved by adding lactose or isopropyl-β-D-thiogalactopyranoside (IPTG). lac repressor encoded by lacI
   7328..7346    +  promoter       T3 promoter: promoter for bacteriophage T3 RNA polymerase
   7374..7600    +  promoter       RSV promoter: Rous sarcoma virus enhancer/promoter
   7601..7781    +  LTR            5' LTR (truncated): truncated 5' long terminal repeat (LTR) from HIV-1
   7828..7953    +  misc_feature   HIV-1 Ψ: packaging signal of human immunodeficiency virus type 1
   7937..8300    +  CDS            HIV-1 gag (fragment): gag protein from human immunodeficiency virus 1; gag
   8446..8679    +  misc_feature   RRE: The Rev response element (RRE) of HIV-1 allows for Rev-dependent mRNA export from the nucleus to the cytoplasm.
   9056..9082    +  CDS            Rev (fragment): human immunodeficiency virus 1 (HIV-1) Rev protein; rev; enhances nuclear export of unspliced and incompletely spliced viral mRNAs
   9089..9112    +  promoter       SV40 promoter (fragment): SV40 early promoter
   9113..9184    +  promoter       SV40 promoter (fragment): SV40 enhancer and early promoter
   9208..9343    +  rep_origin     SV40 ori: SV40 origin of replication
   9389..9985    +  CDS            PuroR (fragment): puromycin N-acetyltransferase; pac from Streptomyces; confers resistance to puromycin
  10034..10151   +  misc_feature   cPPT/CTS: central polypurine tract and central termination sequence of HIV-1
  10216..10282   +  CDS            small t antigen (fragment): SV40 (simian virus 40) small t antigen
>Addgene plasmid #141905 | TFORF2072 | addgene full sequence | sequence record 404045 | Addgene NGS Result
GGCTCCGGTGCCCGTCAGTGGGCAGAGCGCACATCGCCCACAGTCCCCGAGAAGTTGGGGGGAGGGGTCG
GCAATTGAACCGGTGCCTAGAGAAGGTGGCGCGGGGTAAACTGGGAAAGTGATGTCGTGTACTGGCTCCG
CCTTTTTCCCGAGGGTGGGGGAGAACCGTATATAAGTGCAGTAGTCGCCGTGAACGTTCTTTTTCGCAAC
GGGTTTGCCGCCAGAACACAGGTAAGTGCCGTGTGTGGTTCCCGCGGGCCTGGCCTCTTTACGGGTTATG
GCCCTTGCGTGCCTTGAATTACTTCCACCTGGCTGCAGTACGTGATTCTTGATCCCGAGCTTCGGGTTGG
AAGTGGGTGGGAGAGTTCGAGGCCTTGCGCTTAAGGAGCCCCTTCGCCTCGTGCTTGAGTTGAGGCCTGG
CCTGGGCGCTGGGGCCGCCGCGTGCGAATCTGGTGGCACCTTCGCGCCTGTCTCGCTGCTTTCGATAAGT
CTCTAGCCATTTAAAATTTTTGATGACCTGCTGCGACGCTTTTTTTCTGGCAAGATAGTCTTGTAAATGC
GGGCCAAGATCTGCACACTGGTATTTCGGTTTTTGGGGCCGCGGGCGGCGACGGGGCCCGTGCGTCCCAG
CGCACATGTTCGGCGAGGCGGGGCCTGCGAGCGCGGCCACCGAGAATCGGACGGGGGTAGTCTCAAGCTG
GCCGGCCTGCTCTGGTGCCTGGCCTCGCGCCGCCGTGTATCGCCCCGCCCTGGGCGGCAAGGCTGGCCCG
GTCGGCACCAGTTGCGTGAGCGGAAAGATGGCCGCTTCCCGGCCCTGCTGCAGGGAGCTCAAAATGGAGG
ACGCGGCGCTCGGGAGAGCGGGCGGGTGAGTCACCCACACAAAGGAAAAGGGCCTTTCCGTCCTCAGCCG
TCGCTTCATGTGACTCCACGGAGTACCGGGCGCCGTCCAGGCACCTCGATTAGTTCTCGAGCTTTTGGAG
TACGTCGTCTTTAGGTTGGGGGGAGGGGTTTTATGCGATGGAGTTTCCCCACACTGAGTGGGTGGAGACT
GAAGTTAGGCCAGCTTGGCACTTGATGTAATTCTCCTTGGAATTTGCCCTTTTTGAGTTTGGATCTTGGT
TCATTCTCAAGCCTCAGACAGTGGTTCAAAGTTTTTTTCTTCCATTTCAGGTGTCGTGAGGCTAGCACCG
CCACCATGGCCCGAAGACCCCGGCACAGCATATATAGCAGTGACGAGGATGATGAGGACTTTGAGATGTG
TGACCATGACTATGATGGGCTGCTTCCCAAGTCTGGAAAGCGTCACTTGGGGAAAACAAGGTGGACCCGG
GAAGAGGATGAAAAACTGAAGAAGCTGGTGGAACAGAATGGAACAGATGACTGGAAAGTTATTGCCAATT
ATCTCCCGAATCGAACAGATGTGCAGTGCCAGCACCGATGGCAGAAAGTACTAAACCCTGAGCTCATCAA
GGGTCCTTGGACCAAAGAAGAAGATCAGAGAGTGATAGAGCTTGTACAGAAATACGGTCCGAAACGTTGG
TCTGTTATTGCCAAGCACTTAAAGGGGAGAATTGGAAAACAATGTAGGGAGAGGTGGCATAACCACTTGA
ATCCAGAAGTTAAGAAAACCTCCTGGACAGAAGAGGAAGACAGAATTATTTACCAGGCACACAAGAGACT
GGGGAACAGATGGGCAGAAATCGCAAAGCTACTGCCTGGACGAACTGATAATGCTATCAAGAACCACTGG
AATTCTACAATGCGTCGGAAGGTCGAACAGGAAGGTTATCTGCAGGAGTCTTCAAAAGCCAGCCAGCCAG
CAGTGGCCACAAGCTTCCAGAAGAACAGTCATTTGATGGGTTTTGCTCAGGCTCCGCCTACAGCTCAACT
CCCTGCCACTGGCCAGCCCACTGTTAACAACGACTATTCCTATTACCACATTTCTGAAGCACAAAATGTC
TCCAGTCATGTTCCATACCCTGTAGCGTTACATGTAAATATAGTCAATGTCCCTCAGCCAGCTGCCGCAG
CCATTCAGAGACACTATAATGATGAAGACCCTGAGAAGGAAAAGCGAATAAAGGAATTAGAATTGCTCCT
AATGTCAACCGAGAATGAGCTAAAAGGACAGCAGGTGCTACCAACACAGAACCACACATGCAGCTACCCC
GGGTGGCACAGCACCACCATTGCCGACCACACCAGACCTCATGGAGACAGTGCACCTGTTTCCTGTTTGG
GAGAACACCACTCCACTCCATCTCTGCCAGCGGATCCTGGCTCCCTACCTGAAGAAAGCGCCTCGCCAGC
AAGGTGCATGATCGTCCACCAGGGCACCATTCTGGATAATGTTAAGAACCTCTTAGAATTTGCAGAAACA
CTCCAATTTATAGATTCTTTCTTAAACACTTCCAGTAACCATGAAAACTCAGACTTGGAAATGCCTTCTT
TAACTTCCACCCCCCTCATTGGTCACAAATTGACTGTTACAACACCATTTCATAGAGACCAGACTGTGAA
AACTCAAAAGGAAAATACTGTTTTTAGAACCCCAGCTATCAAAAGGTCAATCTTAGAAAGCTCTCCAAGA
ACTCCTACACCATTCAAACATGCACTTGCAGCTCAAGAAATTAAATACGGTCCCCTGAAGATGCTACCTC
AGACACCCTCTCATCTAGTAGAAGATCTGCAGGATGTGATCAAACAGGAATCTGATGAATCTGGAATTGT
TGCTGAGTTTCAAGAAAATGGACCACCCTTACTGAAGAAAATCAAACAAGAGGTGGAATCTCCAACTGAT
AAATCAGGAAACTTCTTCTGCTCACACCACTGGGAAGGGGACAGTCTGAATACCCAACTGTTCACGCAGA
CCTCGCCTGTGGCAGATGCACCGAATATTCTTACAAGCTCCGTTTTAATGGCACCAGCATCAGAAGATGA
AGACAATGTTCTCAAAGCATTTACAGTACCTAAAAACAGGTCCCTGGCGAGCCCCTTGCAGCCTTGTAGC
AGTACCTGGGAACCTGCATCCTGTGGAAAGATGGAGGAGCAGATGACATCTTCCAGTCAAGCTCGTAAAT
ACGTGAATGCATTCTCAGCCCGGACGCTGGTCATGTAGTAATGAACTAGTCCGTAACTTGAAAGTATTTC
GATTTCTTGGCTTTATATATCTTGTGGAAAGGACGACATAAACTCCCTATTGGCCTCTCTACGCGTTAAG
TCGACAATCAACCTCTGGATTACAAAATTTGTGAAAGATTGACTGGTATTCTTAACTATGTTGCTCCTTT
TACGCTATGTGGATACGCTGCTTTAATGCCTTTGTATCATGCTATTGCTTCCCGTATGGCTTTCATTTTC
TCCTCCTTGTATAAATCCTGGTTGCTGTCTCTTTATGAGGAGTTGTGGCCCGTTGTCAGGCAACGTGGCG
TGGTGTGCACTGTGTTTGCTGACGCAACCCCCACTGGTTGGGGCATTGCCACCACCTGTCAGCTCCTTTC
CGGGACTTTCGCTTTCCCCCTCCCTATTGCCACGGCGGAACTCATCGCCGCCTGCCTTGCCCGCTGCTGG
ACAGGGGCTCGGCTGTTGGGCACTGACAATTCCGTGGTGTTGTCGGGGAAATCATCGTCCTTTCCTTGGC
TGCTCGCCTGTGTTGCCACCTGGATTCTGCGCGGGACGTCCTTCTGCTACGTCCCTTCGGCCCTCAATCC
AGCGGACCTTCCTTCCCGCGGCCTGCTGCCGGCTCTGCGGCCTCTTCCGCGTCTTCGCCTTCGCCCTCAG
ACGAGTCGGATCTCCCTTTGGGCCGCCTCCCCGCGTCGACTTTAAGACCAATGACTTACAAGGCAGCTGT
AGATCTTAGCCACTTTTTAAAAGAAAAGGGGGGACTGGAAGGGCTAATTCACTCCCAACGAAGACAAGAT
CTGCTTTTTGCTTGTACTGGGTCTCTCTGGTTAGACCAGATCTGAGCCTGGGAGCTCTCTGGCTAACTAG
GGAACCCACTGCTTAAGCCTCAATAAAGCTTGCCTTGAGTGCTTCAAGTAGTGTGTGCCCGTCTGTTGTG
TGACTCTGGTAACTAGAGATCCCTCAGACCCTTTTAGTCAGTGTGGAAAATCTCTAGCAGTACGTATAGT
AGTTCATGTCATCTTATTATTCAGTATTTATAACTTGCAAAGAAATGAATATCAGAGAGTGAGAGGAACT
TGTTTATTGCAGCTTATAATGGTTACAAATAAAGCAATAGCATCACAAATTTCACAAATAAAGCATTTTT
TTCACTGCATTCTAGTTGTGGTTTGTCCAAACTCATCAATGTATCTTATCATGTCTGGCTCTAGCTATCC
CGCCCCTAACTCCGCCCATCCCGCCCCTAACTCCGCCCAGTTCCGCCCATTCTCCGCCCCATGGCTGACT
AATTTTTTTTATTTATGCAGAGGCCGAGGCCGCCTCGGCCTCTGAGCTATTCCAGAAGTAGTGAGGAGGC
TTTTTTGGAGGCCTAGGGACGTACCCAATTCGCCCTATAGTGAGTCGTATTACGCGCGCTCACTGGCCGT
CGTTTTACAACGTCGTGACTGGGAAAACCCTGGCGTTACCCAACTTAATCGCCTTGCAGCACATCCCCCT
TTCGCCAGCTGGCGTAATAGCGAAGAGGCCCGCACCGATCGCCCTTCCCAACAGTTGCGCAGCCTGAATG
GCGAATGGG
[124 nt withheld, positions 4700-4823]
C
[91 nt withheld, positions 4825-4915]
A
[49 nt withheld, positions 4917-4965]
CCTTTGACGTTGGAGTCCACGTTCTTT
[37 nt withheld, positions 4993-5029]
ACCCTATCTCGGTCTATTCTTTTGATTTATAAGGGATTTTGCCGATTTCGGCCTATTGGTTAAAAAATGA
GCTGATTTAACAAAAATTTAACGCGAATTTTAACAAAATATTAACGCTTACAATTTAGGTGGCACTTTTC
GGGGAAATGTGCGCGGAACCCCTATTTGTTTATTTTTCTAAATACATTCAAATATGTATCCGCTCATGAG
ACAATAACCCTGATAAATGCTTCAATAATATTGAAAAAGGAAGAGTATGAGTATTCAACATTTCCGTGTC
GCCCTTATTCCCTTTTTTGCGGCATTTTGCCTTCCTGTTTTTGCTCACCCAGAAACGCTGGTGAAAGTAA
AAGATGCTGAAGATCAGTTGGGTGCACGAGTGGGTTACATCGAACTGGATCTCAACAGCGGTAAGATCCT
TGAGAGTTTTCGCCCCGAAGAACGTTTTCCAATGATGAGCACTTTTAAAGTTCTGCTATGTGGCGCGGTA
TTATCCCGTATTGACGCCGGGCAAGAGCAACTCGGTCGCCGCATACACTATTCTCAGAATGACTTGGTTG
AGTACTCACCAGTCACAGAAAAGCATCTTACGGATGGCATGACAGTAAGAGAATTATGCAGTGCTGCCAT
AACCATGAGTGATAACACTGCGGCCAACTTACTTCTGACAACGATCGGAGGACCGAAGGAGCTAACCGCT
TTTTTGCACAACATGGGGGATCATGTAACTCGCCTTGATCGTTGGGAACCGGAGCTGAATGAAGCCATAC
CAAACGACGAGCGTGACACCACGATGCCTGTAGCAATGGCAACAACGTTGCGCAAACTATTAACTGGCGA
ACTACTTACTCTAGCTTCCCGGCAACAATTAATAGACTGGATGGAGGCGGATAAAGTTGCAGGACCACTT
CTGCGCTCGGCCCTTCCGGCTGGCTGGTTTATTGCTGATAAATCTGGAGCCGGTGAGCGTGGGTCTCGCG
GTATCATTGCAGCACTGGGGCCAGATGGTAAGCCCTCCCGTATCGTAGTTATCTACACGACGGGGAGTCA
GGCAACTATGGATGAACGAAATAGACAGATCGCTGAGATAGGTGCCTCACTGATTAAGCATTGGTAACTG
TCAGACCAAGTTTACTCATATATACTTTAGATTGATTTAAAACTTCATTTTTAATTTAAAAGGATCTAGG
TGAAGATCCTTTTTGATAATCTCATGACCAAAATCCCTTAACGTGAGTTTTCGTTCCACTGAGCGTCAGA
CCCCGTAGAAAAGATCAAAGGATCTTCTTGAGATCCTTTTTTTCTGCGCGTAATCTGCTGCTTGCAAACA
AAAAAACCACCGCTACCAGCGGTGGTTTGTTTGCCGGATCAAGAGCTACCAACTCTTTTTCCGAAGGTAA
CTGGCTTCAGCAGAGCGCAGATACCAAATACTGTTCTTCTAGTGTAGCCGTAGTTAGGCCACCACTTCAA
GAACTCTGTAGCACCGCCTACATACCTCGCTCTGCTAATCCTGTTACCAGTGGCTGCTGCCAGTGGCGAT
AAGTCGTGTCTTACCGGGTTGGACTCAAGACGATAGTTACCGGATAAGGCGCAGCGGTCGGGCTGAACGG
GGGGTTCGTGCACACAGCCCAGCTTGGAGCGAACGACCTACACCGAACTGAGATACCTACAGCGTGAGCT
ATGAGAAAGCGCCACGCTTCCCGAAGGGAGAAAGGCGGACAGGTATCCGGTAAGCGGCAGGGTCGGAACA
GGAGAGCGCACGAGGGAGCTTCCAGGGGGAAACGCCTGGTATCTTTATAGTCCTGTCGGGTTTCGCCACC
TCTGACTTGAGCGTCGATTTTTGTGATGCTCGTCAGGGGGGCGGAGCCTATGGAAAAACGCCAGCAACGC
GGCCTTTTTACGGTTCCTGGCCTTTTGCTGGCCTTTTGCTCACATGTTCTTTCCTGCGTTATCCCCTGAT
TCTGTGGATAACCGTATTACCGCCTTTGAGTGAGCTGATACCGCTCGCCGCAGCCGAACGACCGAGCGCA
GCGAGTCAGTGAGCGAGGAAGCGGAAGAGCGCCCAATACGCAAACCGCCTCTCCCCGCGCGTTGGCCGAT
TCATTAATGCAGCTGGCACGACAGGTTTCCCGACTGGAAAGCGGGCAGTGAGCGCAACGCAATTAATGTG
AGTTAGCTCACTCATTAGGCACCCCAGGCTTTACACTTTATGCTTCCGGCTCGTATGTTGTGTGGAATTG
TGAGCGGATAACAATTTCACACAGGAAACAGCTATGACCATGATTACGCCAAGCGCGCAATTAACCCTCA
CTAAAGGGAACAAAAGCTGGAGCTGCAAGCTTAATGTAGTCTTATGCAATACTCTTGTAGTCTTGCAACA
TGGTAACGATGAGTTAGCAACATGCCTTACAAGGAGAGAAAAAGCACCGTGCATGCCGATTGGTGGAAGT
AAGGTGGTACGATCGTGCCTTATTAGGAAGGCAACAGACGGGTCTGACATGGATTGGACGAACCACTGAA
TTGCCGCATTGCAGAGATATTGTATTTAAGTGCCTAGCTCGATACATAAACGGGTCTCTCTGGTTAGACC
AGATCTGAGCCTGGGAGCTCTCTGGCTAACTAGGGAACCCACTGCTTAAGCCTCAATAAAGCTTGCCTTG
AGTGCTTCAAGTAGTGTGTGCCCGTCTGTTGTGTGACTCTGGTAACTAGAGATCCCTCAGACCCTTTTAG
TCAGTGTGGAAAATCTCTAGCAGTGGCGCCCGAACAGGGACTTGAAAGCGAAAGGGAAACCAGAGGAGCT
CTCTCGACGCAGGACTCGGCTTGCTGAAGCGCGCACGGCAAGAGGCGAGGGGCGGCGACTGGTGAGTACG
CCAAAAATTTTGACTAGCGGAGGCTAGAAGGAGAGAGATGGGTGCGAGAGCGTCAGTATTAAGCGGGGGA
GAATTAGATCGCGATGGGAAAAAATTCGGTTAAGGCCAGGGGGAAAGAAAAAATATAAATTAAAACATAT
AGTATGGGCAAGCAGGGAGCTAGAACGATTCGCAGTTAATCCTGGCCTGTTAGAAACATCAGAAGGCTGT
AGACAAATACTGGGACAGCTACAACCATCCCTTCAGACAGGATCAGAAGAACTTAGATCATTATATAATA
CAGTAGCAACCCTCTATTGTGTGCATCAAAGGATAGAGATAAAAGACACCAAGGAAGCTTTAGACAAGAT
AGAGGAAGAGCAAAACAAAAGTAAGACCACCGCACAGCAAGCGGCCGCTGATCTTCAGACCTGGAGGAGG
AGATATGAGGGACAATTGGAGAAGTGAATTATATAAATATAAAGTAGTAAAAATTGAACCATTAGGAGTA
GCACCCACCAAGGCAAAGAGAAGAGTGGTGCAGAGAGAAAAAAGAGCAGTGGGAATAGGAGCTTTGTTCC
TTGGGTTCTTGGGAGCAGCAGGAAGCACTATGGGCGCAGCGTCAATGACGCTGACGGTACAGGCCAGACA
ATTATTGTCTGGTATAGTGCAGCAGCAGAACAATTTGCTGAGGGCTATTGAGGCGCAACAGCATCTGTTG
CAACTCACAGTCTGGGGCATCAAGCAGCTCCAGGCAAGAATCCTGGCTGTGGAAAGATACCTAAAGGATC
AACAGCTCCTGGGGATTTGGGGTTGCTCTGGAAAACTCATTTGCACCACTGCTGTGCCTTGGAATGCTAG
TTGGAGTAATAAATCTCTGGAACAGATTTGGAATCACACGACCTGGATGGAGTGGGACAGAGAAATTAAC
AATTACACAAGCTTAATACACTCCTTAATTGAAGAATCGCAAAACCAGCAAGAAAAGAATGAACAAGAAT
TATTGGAATTAGATAAATGGGCAAGTTTGTGGAATTGGTTTAACATAACAAATTGGCTGTGGTATATAAA
ATTATTCATAATGATAGTAGGAGGCTTGGTAGGTTTAAGAATAGTTTTTGCTGTACTTTCTATAGTGAAT
AGAGTTAGGCAGGGATATTCACCATTATCGTTTCAGACCCACCTCCCAACCCCGAGGGGACCCATGCATT
GCATCTCAATTAGTCAGCAACCAGGTGTGGAAAGTCCCCAGGCTCCCCAGCAGGCAGAAGTATGCAAAGC
ATGCGTCTCAATTAGTCAGCAACCATAGTCCCGCCCCTAACTCCGCCCATCCCGCCCCTAACTCCGCCCA
GTTCCGCCCATTCTCCGCCCCATGGCTGACTAATTTTTTTTATTTATGCAGAGGCCGAGGCCGCCTCGGC
CTCTGAGCTATTCCAGAAGTAGTGAGGAGGCTTTTTTGGAGGCCTAGGCTTTTGCAAAAAGCTTTCTAGA
GGTACCACCGGAGCTTACCATGACCGAGTACAAGCCCACGGTGCGCCTCGCCACCCGCGACGACGTCCCC
AGGGCCGTACGCACCCTCGCCGCCGCGTTCGCCGACTACCCCGCCACGCGCCACACCGTCGATCCGGACC
GCCACATCGAGCGGGTCACCGAGCTGCAAGAACTCTTCCTCACGCGCGTCGGGCTCGACATCGGCAAGGT
GTGGGTCGCGGACGACGGCGCCGCCGTGGCGGTCTGGACCACGCCGGAGAGCGTCGAAGCGGGGGCGGTG
TTCGCCGAGATCGGCCCGCGCATGGCCGAGTTGAGCGGTTCCCGGCTGGCCGCGCAGCAACAGATGGAAG
GCCTCCTGGCGCCGCACCGGCCCAAGGAGCCCGCGTGGTTCCTGGCCACCGTCGGCGTCTCGCCCGACCA
CCAGGGCAAGGGTCTGGGCAGCGCCGTCGTGCTCCCCGGAGTGGAGGCGGCCGAGCGCGCCGGGGTGCCC
GCCTTCCTGGAGACCTCCGCGCCCCGCAACCTCCCCTTCTACGAGCGGCTCGGCTTCACCGTCACCGCCG
ACGTCGAGGTGCCCGAAGGACCGCGCACCTGGTGCATGACCCGCAAGCCCGGTGCCAGTTAACGAATTCT
AGATCTTGAGACAAATGGCAGTATTCATCCACAATTTTAAAAGAAAAGGGGGGATTGGGGGGTACAGTGC
AGGGGAAAGAATAGTAGACATAATAGCAACAGACATACAAACTAAAGAATTACAAAAACAAATTACAAAA
ATTCAAAATTTTCGGGTTTATTACAGGGACAGCAGAGATCCACTTTGGCGCCGGCTCGAGGCCTGCAGGT
GCAAAGATGGATAAAGTTTTAAACAGAGAGGAATCTTTGCAGCTAATGGACCTTCTAGGTCTTGAAAGGA
GTGGGAATT
