>Addgene plasmid #141905 | TFORF2072 | depositor partial sequence | sequence record 277852 | Insert
ACCGCCACCATGGCCCGAAGACCCCGGCACAGCATATATAGCAGTGACGAGGATGATGAGGACTTTGAGA
TGTGTGACCATGACTATGATGGGCTGCTTCCCAAGTCTGGAAAGCGTCACTTGGGGAAAACAAGGTGGAC
CCGGGAAGAGGATGAAAAACTGAAGAAGCTGGTGGAACAGAATGGAACAGATGACTGGAAAGTTATTGCC
AATTATCTCCCGAATCGAACAGATGTGCAGTGCCAGCACCGATGGCAGAAAGTACTAAACCCTGAGCTCA
TCAAGGGTCCTTGGACCAAAGAAGAAGATCAGAGAGTGATAGAGCTTGTACAGAAATACGGTCCGAAACG
TTGGTCTGTTATTGCCAAGCACTTAAAGGGGAGAATTGGAAAACAATGTAGGGAGAGGTGGCATAACCAC
TTGAATCCAGAAGTTAAGAAAACCTCCTGGACAGAAGAGGAAGACAGAATTATTTACCAGGCACACAAGA
GACTGGGGAACAGATGGGCAGAAATCGCAAAGCTACTGCCTGGACGAACTGATAATGCTATCAAGAACCA
CTGGAATTCTACAATGCGTCGGAAGGTCGAACAGGAAGGTTATCTGCAGGAGTCTTCAAAAGCCAGCCAG
CCAGCAGTGGCCACAAGCTTCCAGAAGAACAGTCATTTGATGGGTTTTGCTCAGGCTCCGCCTACAGCTC
AACTCCCTGCCACTGGCCAGCCCACTGTTAACAACGACTATTCCTATTACCACATTTCTGAAGCACAAAA
TGTCTCCAGTCATGTTCCATACCCTGTAGCGTTACATGTAAATATAGTCAATGTCCCTCAGCCAGCTGCC
GCAGCCATTCAGAGACACTATAATGATGAAGACCCTGAGAAGGAAAAGCGAATAAAGGAATTAGAATTGC
TCCTAATGTCAACCGAGAATGAGCTAAAAGGACAGCAGGTGCTACCAACACAGAACCACACATGCAGCTA
CCCCGGGTGGCACAGCACCACCATTGCCGACCACACCAGACCTCATGGAGACAGTGCACCTGTTTCCTGT
TTGGGAGAACACCACTCCACTCCATCTCTGCCAGCGGATCCTGGCTCCCTACCTGAAGAAAGCGCCTCGC
CAGCAAGGTGCATGATCGTCCACCAGGGCACCATTCTGGATAATGTTAAGAACCTCTTAGAATTTGCAGA
AACACTCCAATTTATAGATTCTTTCTTAAACACTTCCAGTAACCATGAAAACTCAGACTTGGAAATGCCT
TCTTTAACTTCCACCCCCCTCATTGGTCACAAATTGACTGTTACAACACCATTTCATAGAGACCAGACTG
TGAAAACTCAAAAGGAAAATACTGTTTTTAGAACCCCAGCTATCAAAAGGTCAATCTTAGAAAGCTCTCC
AAGAACTCCTACACCATTCAAACATGCACTTGCAGCTCAAGAAATTAAATACGGTCCCCTGAAGATGCTA
CCTCAGACACCCTCTCATCTAGTAGAAGATCTGCAGGATGTGATCAAACAGGAATCTGATGAATCTGGAA
TTGTTGCTGAGTTTCAAGAAAATGGACCACCCTTACTGAAGAAAATCAAACAAGAGGTGGAATCTCCAAC
TGATAAATCAGGAAACTTCTTCTGCTCACACCACTGGGAAGGGGACAGTCTGAATACCCAACTGTTCACG
CAGACCTCGCCTGTGGCAGATGCACCGAATATTCTTACAAGCTCCGTTTTAATGGCACCAGCATCAGAAG
ATGAAGACAATGTTCTCAAAGCATTTACAGTACCTAAAAACAGGTCCCTGGCGAGCCCCTTGCAGCCTTG
TAGCAGTACCTGGGAACCTGCATCCTGTGGAAAGATGGAGGAGCAGATGACATCTTCCAGTCAAGCTCGT
AAATACGTGAATGCATTCTCAGCCCGGACGCTGGTCATGTAGTAATGAACTAGTCCGTAACTTGAAAGTA
TTTCGATTTCTTGGCTTTATATATCTTGTGGAAAGGACGACATAAACTCCCTATTGGCCTCTCT
