>Addgene plasmid #141905 | TFORF2072 | depositor partial sequence | sequence record 277853 | Barcode
CATAAACTCCCTATTGGCCTCTCT
